Addgene plasmid #106183: pAAV.hSynap-FLEX.SF-Venus-iGluSnFR.A184S
Purpose: Tight affinity yellow glutamate sensor ** A newer version of this sensor is available. Please see iGluSnFR3 plasmids at https://www.addgene.org/browse/article/28220233/ **
Depositing lab: Loren Looger. Depositing organization: HHMI, Janelia Research Campus. Publication: Stability, affinity, and chromatic variants of the glutamate sensor iGluSnFR. Marvin JS, Scholl B, Wilson DE, Podgorski K, Kazemipour A, Muller JA, Schoch S, Quiroz FJU, Rebola N, Bao H, Little JP, Tkachuk AN, Cai E, Hantman AW, Wang SS, DePiero VJ, Borghuis BG, Chapman ER, Dietrich D, DiGregorio DA, Fitzpatrick D, Looger LL. Nat Methods. 2018 Nov;15(11):936-939. doi: 10.1038/s41592-018-0171-3. Epub 2018 Oct 30. PubMed 30377363.
Backbone
  Vector backbone: pAAV.hSynapsin-FLEX
  Backbone size w/o insert (bp): 5160
  Vector type: AAV
Growth in bacteria
  Bacterial resistance: Ampicillin, 50 μg/mL
  Growth temperature: 37°C
  Growth strain: NEB Stable
  Copy number: High Copy
Gene/Insert
  Gene/Insert name: SF-Venus-iGluSnFR.A184S
  Species: Synthetic
  Insert size (bp): 1821
  Mutation: SFGFP: T203Y, F46L, T65G, S72A GltI: A184S
  Promoter: hSynapsin
  Cloning method: Restriction Enzyme; 5′ cloning site unknown (unknown if destroyed); 3′ cloning site unknown (unknown if destroyed)
Terms and licenses: Academic/Nonprofit Terms; Industry Terms: Not Available to Industry
Depositor comments: ** A newer version of this sensor is available. Please see iGluSnFR3 plasmids at https://www.addgene.org/browse/article/28220233/ **
How to cite: pAAV.hSynap-FLEX.SF-Venus-iGluSnFR.A184S was a gift from Loren Looger (Addgene plasmid # 106183 ; http://n2t.net/addgene:106183 ; RRID:Addgene_106183) For viral preps, please replace (Addgene plasmid # 106183) in the above sentence with: (Addgene viral prep # 106183-AAV1)
