[The description below was written by a language model from this plasmid's Addgene catalogue record and pLannotate feature annotations shown in this document.]
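Description:
pAAV.hSynap-FLEX.SF-Venus-iGluSnFR.A184S is an adeno-associated virus transfer plasmid for Cre-dependent, neuron-specific expression of a yellow, tight-affinity variant of the genetically encoded glutamate sensor iGluSnFR. It is built on the pAAV.hSynapsin-FLEX backbone and propagated in E. coli as a high-copy plasmid through a ColE1/pUC-type origin with ampicillin selection (AmpR under its own promoter). An f1 origin is also present. The expression cassette is flanked by AAV2 inverted terminal repeats, annotated only as fragments on each side, which allow the intervening DNA to be packaged into AAV particles.

Within the ITRs, the human synapsin I promoter and a chimeric β-globin/immunoglobulin intron precede a FLEX switch made of paired lox2272 and loxP sites in opposing orientations. The sensor coding sequence lies between them in the antisense orientation, so no functional protein is made until Cre recombinase inverts the cassette and then excises a site pair to lock it in the sense orientation. The synthetic open reading frame consists of an Igκ leader for secretion, the E. coli glutamate/aspartate-binding protein GltI interrupted by a fluorescent protein domain, and a PDGFRβ transmembrane domain that displays the sensor on the cell surface. The annotation software labels the fluorescent domain as an EGFP relative. According to the record it is superfolder GFP carrying T203Y, F46L, T65G and S72A, which give the Venus-like yellow emission, while the A184S substitution in GltI accounts for the tighter affinity. A WPRE and an SV40 polyadenylation signal follow to enhance and terminate expression. The construct is used to image extracellular glutamate in Cre-defined neuronal populations, and the depositor notes that newer iGluSnFR3 sensors are available.
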