Features (pLannotate 1.2.2; 26 found; start..end, strand, type, name):
     49..101     -  repeat_region  AAV2 ITR (fragment): inverted terminal repeat of adeno-associated virus serotype 2 inverted
    115..143     -  rep_origin     f1 ori (fragment): f1 bacteriophage origin of replication; arrow indicates direction of (+) strand synthesis
    148..217     -  CDS            lacZα (fragment): LacZα fragment of β-galactosidase; lacZ fragment
    212..344     -  repeat_region  AAV2 ITR (fragment): inverted terminal repeat of adeno-associated virus serotype 2 inverted
    447..844     +  promoter       hSyn promoter (fragment): human synapsin I promoter; confers neuron-specific expression (Kügler et al., 2003)
    937..1069    +  intron         chimeric intron: chimera between introns from human β-globin and immunoglobulin heavy chain genes
   1082..1115    -  protein_bind   lox2272: Cre-mediated recombination occurs in the 8-bp core sequence (GGATACTT). lox2272 sites are compatible with each other, but incompatible with loxP or loxN sites (Lee and Saito, 1988). Cre recombinase
   1178..1211    -  protein_bind   loxP: Cre-mediated recombination occurs in the 8-bp core sequence (GCATACAT). Cre recombinase
   1239..1385    -  CDS            PDGFRβ TM domain: transmembrane domain from platelet derived growth factor receptor beta
   1434..1502    -  CDS            gltI (fragment): GLTI_ECOLI - Also known as ybeJ, yzzK. Experimental evidence at protein level: Swiss-Prot protein existence level 1. Part of the ABC transporter complex GltIJKL involved in glutamate and aspartate uptake. Binds to both glutamate and aspartate. From Escherichia coli (strain K12).
   1515..2234    -  CDS            cEGFP: cEGFP is a basic (constitutively fluorescent) green fluorescent protein published in 2008, derived from Aequorea victoria.
   2247..2987    -  CDS            gltI (fragment): GLTI_ECOLI - Also known as ybeJ, yzzK. Experimental evidence at protein level: Swiss-Prot protein existence level 1. Part of the ABC transporter complex GltIJKL involved in glutamate and aspartate uptake. Binds to both glutamate and aspartate. From Escherichia coli (strain K12).
   2994..3056    -  sig_peptide    Igκ leader: leader sequence from mouse immunoglobulin κ light chain
   3087..3120    +  protein_bind   lox2272: Cre-mediated recombination occurs in the 8-bp core sequence (GGATACTT). lox2272 sites are compatible with each other, but incompatible with loxP or loxN sites (Lee and Saito, 1988). Cre recombinase
   3191..3224    +  protein_bind   loxP: Cre-mediated recombination occurs in the 8-bp core sequence (GCATACAT). Cre recombinase
   3296..3884    +  misc_feature   WPRE: woodchuck hepatitis virus posttranscriptional regulatory element
   3962..4083    -  polyA_signal   SV40 poly(A) signal: SV40 polyadenylation signal
   4106..4174    -  CDS            large T antigen (fragment): large T antigen from SV40 (simian virus 40)
   4245..4304    +  repeat_region  AAV2 ITR (fragment): inverted terminal repeat of adeno-associated virus serotype 2 inverted
   4398..4450    +  repeat_region  AAV2 ITR (fragment): inverted terminal repeat of adeno-associated virus serotype 2 inverted
   4444..4500    -  CDS            lacI (fragment): lac repressor; lacI; The lac repressor binds to the lac operator to inhibit transcription in E. coli. This inhibition can be relieved by adding lactose or isopropyl-β-D-thiogalactopyranoside (IPTG).
   4683..5271    -  rep_origin     ori: high-copy-number ColE1/pMB1/pBR322/pUC origin of replication
   5442..6302    -  CDS            AmpR: β-lactamase; bla; confers resistance to ampicillin, carbenicillin, and related antibiotics
   6303..6407    -  promoter       AmpR promoter: bla
   6460..6888    -  rep_origin     f1 ori (sequence partly withheld): f1 bacteriophage origin of replication; arrow indicates direction of (+) strand synthesis
   6893..54      -  CDS            lacZα (fragment) (across the origin): LacZα fragment of β-galactosidase; lacZ fragment
>Addgene plasmid #106183 | pAAV.hSynap-FLEX.SF-Venus-iGluSnFR.A184S | addgene full sequence | sequence record 214796 | Addgene NGS Result
CGCAACTGTTGGGAAGGGCGATCGGTGCGGGCCTCTTCGCTATTACGCCAGCTGCGCGCTCGCTCGCTCA
CTGAGGCCGCCCGGGCAAAGCCCGGGCGTCGSSCSMMCWYYSGYCGCGCTTAATGCGCCGCTACAGGGCG
CGTCCCATTCGCCATTCAGGCTGCGCAACTGTTGGGAAGGGCGATCGGTGCGGGCCTCTTCGCTATTACG
CCAGCTGCGCGCTCGCTCGCTCACTGAGGCCGCCCGGGCAAAGCCCGGGCGTCGGGCGACCTTTGGTCGC
CCGGCCTCAGTGAGCGAGCGAGCGCGCAGAGAGGGAGTGGCCAACTCCATCACTAGGGGTTCCTTGTAGT
TAATGATTAACCCGCCATGCTACTTATCTACGTAGCCATGCTCTAGGAAGATCCGAGCTCCAGTGTGCTG
GAATTCGCCCTTTTCAGTATTTAAATTGACGACCGACCCCGACCCACTGGACAAGCACCCAACCCCCATT
CCCCAAATTGCGCATCCCCTATCAGAGAGGGGGAGGGGAAACAGGATGCGGCGAGGCGCGTGCGCACTGC
CAGCTTCAGCACCGCGGACAGTGCCTTCGCCCCCGCCTGGCGGCGCGCGCCACCGCCGCCTCAGCACTGA
AGGCGCGCTGACGTCACTCGCCGGTCCCCCGCAAACTCCCCTTCCCGGCCACCTTGGTCGCGTCCGCGCC
GCCGCCGGCCCAGCCGGACCGCACCACGCGAGGCGCGAGATAGGGGGGCACGGGCGCGACCATCTGCGCT
GCGGCGCCGGCGACTCAGCGCTGCCTCAGTCTGCGGTGGGCAGCGGAGGAGTCGTGTCGTGCCTGAGAGC
GCAGCTGTGCTCCTGGGCACCGCGCAGTCCGCCCCCGCGGCTCCTGGCCAGACCACCCCTAGGACCCCCT
GCCCCAAGTCGCAGCCGTTGGATCAGGTAAGTATCAAGGTTACAAGACAGGTTTAAGGAGACCAATAGAA
ACTGGGCTTGTCGAGACAGAGAAGACTCTTGCGTTTCTGATAGGCACCTATTGGTCTTACTGACATCCAC
TTTGCCTTTCTCTCCACAGGTGATGATCCCCATAACTTCGTATAAAGTATCCTATACGAAGTTATATCAA
AATAGGAAGACCAATGCTTCACCATCGACCCGAATTGCCAAGCATCACCATCGACACATAACTTCGTATA
ATGTATGCTATACGAAGTTATACTAGTGCTAGCGGATCCGATATCCTAACGTGGCTTCTTCTGCCAAAGC
ATGATGAGGATGATAAGGGAGATGATGGTGAGCACCACCAGGGCCAGGATGGCTGAGATCACCACCACCT
TAAAGGGCAAGGAGTGTGGCACCACGATGACCTCCTGCGTGTCCTGGCCCACAGCATTCAGATCCTCTTC
TGAGATGAGTTTTTGTTCGTCGACCTGCAGTTTCAGTGCCTTGTCATTCGGTTCTTTGAACAGTGCTTTC
ATTTCGTCTGACAGTTCGAAATTCATGTTCAGGGGGTTGTTAAAGTTGTACTCCAGCTTGTGCCCCAGGA
TGTTGCCGTCCTCCTTGAAGTCGATGCCCTTCAGCTCGATGCGGTTCACCAGGGTGTCGCCCTCGAACTT
CACCTCGGCGCGGGTCTTGTAGGTGCCGTCGTCCTTGAAGCTGATGGTGCGCTCCTGGACGTAGCCTTCG
GGCATGGCGGACTTGAAGAAGTCGTGCTGCTTCATGTGGTCGGGGTAGCGGGCGAAGCACTGCACGCCGT
AGCCCAGGGTGGTCACGAGGGTGGGCCAGGGCACGGGCAGCTTGCCGGTGGTGCAGATGAGCTTCAGGGT
CAGCTTGCCGTTGGTGGCATCGCCCTCGCCCTCGCCGCGCACGCTGAACTTGTGGCCGTTTACGTCGCCG
TCCAGCTCGACCAGGATGGGCACCACCCCGGTGAACAGCTCCTCGCCCTTGCTCATGCTCCCTCCGGTAC
CGCCCTTGTACAGCTCGTCCATGCCGAGAGTGATCCCGGCGGCGGTCACGAACTCCAGCAGGACCATGTG
ATCGCGCTTCTCGTTGGGGTCTTTGCTCAGCACGGACTGATAGCTCAGGTAGTGGTTGTCGGGCAGCAGC
ACGGGGCCGTCGCCGATGGGGGTGTTCTGCTGGTAGTGGTCGGCGAGCTGCACGCTGCCGTCCTCCACGT
TGTGGCGGATCTTGAAGTTCGCCTTGATGCCGTTCTTCTGCTTGTCGGCGGTGATATAGACGTTGTGGCT
CACCAGAATTGGATTTTTGAACCACTTATCAAACCATTTTTCCGCTTCACCGGAGGTCTGCACCTGAGCG
ATGGTGTCATCCATCAGCTTTTTGAACTGCGGATCATCTTTACGCAACATACAACCGTAGGCCTCCTGAG
ACTGCGGCTTGCCGACGATTTCCCAGTTGTCTGGTTTCTTCGCTTTCGCACGTTCACCGGCCAGCAGGCT
GTCATCCATCATAAAGGCAACGGCACGACCGCTTTCCAGGGTGCGGAAAGAGTCACCGTGATCTTTGGCG
CTGATGATGCGCATATTCATTTTTTGCTCTTCATTCAGTTTGTTGAGCAAAACTTCAGAGGTAGTGCCGG
AAGTGACGACTACGGCTTTGTCTTTCAGGTTGGCAAAATCTTTGATATCGCCACCCTTTTTGGTCAACAG
GCGCGTACCGACCACGAAAATAGTGTCAGAGAAAGCCGCCTGTTTTTGGCGTTCGACGTTGTTGGTGGTA
GAACCACATTCAAAATCGAAAGTGCCGTTTTGCAGCAGTGGAATACGGTTTTGTGAGGTAATCGGAATCA
GTTTTACCTGCAAGTCCGGTTTGTTGAGTTTCTTTTTCACTGCTTCAACAATGGCGTTGGAGTAATCCTG
CGAGTAACCCACCACTTTTTGCTGATTGTCGTAATAAGAGAAAGGCACTGAAGATTCACGGTGACCGACG
ACAATCACACCGTTTTTGGCGATTTTGTCCAGCGTGCTGCCTGCGGCAGATCTGTCACCAGTGGAACCTG
GAACCCAGAGCAGCAGTACCCATAGCAGGAGTGTGTCTGTCTCCATGGTGGCGATATCACCGGTGGTACC
ACTAGTATAACTTCGTATAGGATACTTTATACGAAGTTATCATTGGGATTCTTCCTATTTTGATCCAAGC
ATCACCATCGACCCTCTAGTCCAAATCTCACCATCGACCCATAACTTCGTATAGCATACATTATACGAAG
TTATGTCCCTCGAAGAGGTTCGAAACACTGAAAAGGGCCAATTCTGCAAATGATCCACTCGAGAAGCTTA
TCGATAATCAACCTCTGGATTACAAAATTTGTGAAAGATTGACTGGTATTCTTAACTATGTTGCTCCTTT
TACGCTATGTGGATACGCTGCTTTAATGCCTTTGTATCATGCTATTGCTTCCCGTATGGCTTTCATTTTC
TCCTCCTTGTATAAATCCTGGTTGCTGTCTCTTTATGAGGAGTTGTGGCCCGTTGTCAGGCAACGTGGCG
TGGTGTGCACTGTGTTTGCTGACGCAACCCCCACTGGTTGGGGCATTGCCACCACCTGTCAGCTCCTTTC
CGGGACTTTCGCTTTCCCCCTCCCTATTGCCACGGCGGAACTCATCGCCGCCTGCCTTGCCCGCTGCTGG
ACAGGGGCTCGGCTGTTGGGCACTGACAATTCCGTGGTGTTGTCGGGGAAATCATCGTCCTTTCCTTGGC
TGCTCGCCTGTGTTGCCACCTGGATTCTGCGCGGGACGTCCTTCTGCTACGTCCCTTCGGCCCTCAATCC
AGCGGACCTTCCTTCCCGCGGCCTGCTGCCGGCTCTGCGGCCTCTTCCGCGTCTTCGCCTTCGCCCTCAG
ACGAGTCGGATCTCCCTTTGGGCCGCCTCCCCGCATCGATACCGTCGACCCGGGCGGCCGCTCGAGCATG
CATCTAGAGTCGACCCGGGCGGCCGCTTCGAGCAGACATGATAAGATACATTGATGAGTTTGGACAAACC
ACAACTAGAATGCAGTGAAAAAAATGCTTTATTTGTGAAATTTGTGATGCTATTGCTTTATTTGTAACCA
TTATAAGCTGCAATAAACAAGTTAACAACAACAATTGCATTCATTTTATGTTTCAGGTTCAGGGGGAGAT
GTGGGAGGTTTTTTAAAGCAAGTAAAACCTCTACAAATGTGGTAAAATCGATAAGGATCTTCCTAGAGCA
TGGCTACGTAGATAAGTAGCATGGCGGGTTAATCATTAACTACAAGGAACCCCTAGTGATGGAGTTGGCC
ACTCCCTCTCTGCGCGCTCGCTCGCTCACTGAGGACGCCCGGGCTTTGCCCGGGCGGCCTCAGTGASCGR
GMRMSCSYRSWGMTGSAGTWRKSMAYTCSCYCWCTGCGCGSKCGCTCGCTCACTGAGGACGCCCGGGCTT
TGCCCGGGCGGCCTCAGTGAGCGAGCGAGCGCGCAGCTGCATTAATGAATCGGCCAACGCGCGGGGAGAG
GCGGTTTGCGTATTGGGCGCTCTTCCGCTTCCTCGCTCACTGACTCGCTGCGCTCGGTCGTTCGGCTGCG
GCGAGCGGTATCAGCTCACTCAAAGGCGGTAATACGGTTATCCACAGAATCAGGGGATAACGCAGGAAAG
AACATGTGAGCAAAAGGCCAGCAAAAGGCCAGGAACCGTAAAAAGGCCGCGTTGCTGGCGTTTTTCCATA
GGCTCCGCCCCCCTGACGAGCATCACAAAAATCGACGCTCAAGTCAGAGGTGGCGAAACCCGACAGGACT
ATAAAGATACCAGGCGTTTCCCCCTGGAAGCTCCCTCGTGCGCTCTCCTGTTCCGACCCTGCCGCTTACC
GGATACCTGTCCGCCTTTCTCCCTTCGGGAAGCGTGGCGCTTTCTCATAGCTCACGCTGTAGGTATCTCA
GTTCGGTGTAGGTCGTTCGCTCCAAGCTGGGCTGTGTGCACGAACCCCCCGTTCAGCCCGACCGCTGCGC
CTTATCCGGTAACTATCGTCTTGAGTCCAACCCGGTAAGACACGACTTATCGCCACTGGCAGCAGCCACT
GGTAACAGGATTAGCAGAGCGAGGTATGTAGGCGGTGCTACAGAGTTCTTGAAGTGGTGGCCTAACTACG
GCTACACTAGAAGAACAGTATTTGGTATCTGCGCTCTGCTGAAGCCAGTTACCTTCGGAAAAAGAGTTGG
TAGCTCTTGATCCGGCAAACAAACCACCGCTGGTAGCGGTGGTTTTTTTGTTTGCAAGCAGCAGATTACG
CGCAGAAAAAAAGGATCTCAAGAAGATCCTTTGATCTTTTCTACGGGGTCTGACGCTCAGTGGAACGAAA
ACTCACGTTAAGGGATTTTGGTCATGAGATTATCAAAAAGGATCTTCACCTAGATCCTTTTAAATTAAAA
ATGAAGTTTTAAATCAATCTAAAGTATATATGAGTAAACTTGGTCTGACAGTTACCAATGCTTAATCAGT
GAGGCACCTATCTCAGCGATCTGTCTATTTCGTTCATCCATAGTTGCCTGACTCCCCGTCGTGTAGATAA
CTACGATACGGGAGGGCTTACCATCTGGCCCCAGTGCTGCAATGATACCGCGAGACCCACGCTCACCGGC
TCCAGATTTATCAGCAATAAACCAGCCAGCCGGAAGGGCCGAGCGCAGAAGTGGTCCTGCAACTTTATCC
GCCTCCATCCAGTCTATTAATTGTTGCCGGGAAGCTAGAGTAAGTAGTTCGCCAGTTAATAGTTTGCGCA
ACGTTGTTGCCATTGCTACAGGCATCGTGGTGTCACGCTCGTCGTTTGGTATGGCTTCATTCAGCTCCGG
TTCCCAACGATCAAGGCGAGTTACATGATCCCCCATGTTGTGCAAAAAAGCGGTTAGCTCCTTCGGTCCT
CCGATCGTTGTCAGAAGTAAGTTGGCCGCAGTGTTATCACTCATGGTTATGGCAGCACTGCATAATTCTC
TTACTGTCATGCCATCCGTAAGATGCTTTTCTGTGACTGGTGAGTACTCAACCAAGTCATTCTGAGAATA
GTGTATGCGGCGACCGAGTTGCTCTTGCCCGGCGTCAATACGGGATAATACCGCGCCACATAGCAGAACT
TTAAAAGTGCTCATCATTGGAAAACGTTCTTCGGGGCGAAAACTCTCAAGGATCTTACCGCTGTTGAGAT
CCAGTTCGATGTAACCCACTCGTGCACCCAACTGATCTTCAGCATCTTTTACTTTCACCAGCGTTTCTGG
GTGAGCAAAAACAGGAAGGCAAAATGCCGCAAAAAAGGGAATAAGGGCGACACGGAAATGTTGAATACTC
ATACTCTTCCTTTTTCAATATTATTGAAGCATTTATCAGGGTTATTGTCTCATGAGCGGATACATATTTG
AATGTATTTAGAAAAATAAACAAATAGGGGTTCCGCGCACATTTCCCCGAAAAGTGCCACCTAAATTGTA
AGCGTTAATATTTTGTTAAAATTCGCGTTAAATTTTTGTTAAATCAGCTCATTTTTTAACCAATAGGCCG
AAATCGGCAAAATCCCTTATAAATCAAAAGAATAGACCGAGATAGGGT
[37 nt withheld, positions 6559-6595]
AAAGAACGTGGACTCCAACGTCAAAGG
[49 nt withheld, positions 6623-6671]
T
[91 nt withheld, positions 6673-6763]
G
[124 nt withheld, positions 6765-6888]
CCCATTCGCCATTCAGGCTG
